Addgene plasmid #111006: SPECT1-COMP-blac-flag-his
Purpose: Expresses pentamerised full-length protein ectodomain with no N-linked glycans in mammalian cells. Contains a C-terminal rat Cd4 d3+4 tag, COMP pentamerisation domain, flag- and 6xHis tags.
Depositing lab: Gavin Wright. Depositing organization: Wellcome Sanger Institute. Publication: Systematic Identification of Plasmodium Falciparum Sporozoite Membrane Protein Interactions Reveals an Essential Role for the p24 Complex in Host Infection. Knockel J, Dundas K, Yang ASP, Galaway F, Metcalf T, Gemert GV, Sauerwein RW, Rayner JC, Billker O, Wright GJ. Mol Cell Proteomics. 2021;20:100038. doi: 10.1074/mcp.RA120.002432. Epub 2021 Jan 27. PubMed 33515807.
Backbone
  Vector backbone: pTT3
  Backbone manufacturer: pTT3 was obtained from Yves Durocher, National Research Council of Canada-Biotechnology Research Institute
  Backbone size w/o insert (bp): 7661
  Vector type: Mammalian Expression
Growth in bacteria
  Bacterial resistance: Ampicillin, 100 μg/mL
  Growth temperature: 37°C
  Growth strain: DH5alpha
  Copy number: Unknown
Gene/Insert
  Gene/Insert name: sporozoite protein essential for cell traversal (SPECT1) (alt names: PF3D7_1342500; PFSPECT, SPECT)
  Species: Synthetic
  Insert size (bp): 672
  Mutation: All NXT/S sites mutated to NXA, where X is any amino acid except Proline
  Entrez Gene: PF3D7_1342500 (a.k.a. PF3D7_1342500, MAL13P1.212)
  Promoter: CMV
  Tag / fusion protein: Exogenous signal peptide of mouse origin (N terminal on insert); rat Cd4d3+4, beta-lactamase, triple FLAG tag, 6xHis tag (C terminal on insert)
  Cloning method: Restriction Enzyme; 5′ cloning site Not1 (not destroyed); 3′ cloning site Asc1 (not destroyed)
Terms and licenses: Academic/Nonprofit Terms; Industry Terms: Not Available to Industry
How to cite: SPECT1-COMP-blac-flag-his was a gift from Gavin Wright (Addgene plasmid # 111006 ; http://n2t.net/addgene:111006 ; RRID:Addgene_111006)
