[The description below was written by a language model from this plasmid's Addgene catalogue record and pLannotate feature annotations shown in this document.]
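Description:
SPECT1-COMP-blac-flag-his is a mammalian expression plasmid built on the pTT3 backbone for producing a secreted, pentameric form of the Plasmodium falciparum sporozoite protein essential for cell traversal (SPECT1, PF3D7_1342500). It is propagated in E. coli through a high-copy ColE1/pUC-type origin with ampicillin selection (AmpR). It also carries an Epstein-Barr virus oriP fragment, which supports episomal maintenance in cells that express EBNA1 and is a hallmark of transient high-yield expression vectors. Remnants of lac regulatory elements are annotated in the backbone. The two available sequence records (about 8.3 kb) differ by only two nucleotides and give the same feature map.

Expression is driven by the CMV enhancer/promoter, followed by adenovirus-derived leader and splice elements and a chimeric intron, and terminated by a rabbit β-globin polyadenylation signal. The open reading frame begins with an exogenous mouse immunoglobulin heavy chain signal peptide that directs secretion. The 672 bp synthetic SPECT1 insert follows, cloned between retained NotI and AscI sites; it is not itself annotated in the feature tables but corresponds to the gap between the signal peptide and Cd4. All NXT/S sequons in the insert are mutated to NXA to prevent N-linked glycosylation in mammalian cells. Fused downstream are rat Cd4 domains 3+4, the COMP coiled-coil pentamerisation domain, a signal-less β-lactamase, a 3xFLAG tag and a 6xHis tag (listed in the catalogue but not annotated).

Pentamerisation raises binding avidity. The β-lactamase offers an enzymatic readout, and the tags allow detection and purification. This design suits use as a "prey" reagent in screens for low-affinity extracellular protein interactions, such as the sporozoite membrane protein interaction study with which the plasmid is associated.
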