Features (pLannotate 1.2.2; 21 found; start..end, strand, type, name):
    184..273     +  intron         chimeric intron (fragment): chimera between introns from adenovirus and immunoglobulin heavy chain genes
    292..338     +  CDS            IgH signal sequence (fragment): signal sequence from the mouse immunoglobulin heavy chain variable region
   1069..1650    +  CDS            Cd4 (fragment): CD4_RAT - Experimental evidence at protein level: Swiss-Prot protein existence level 1. Integral membrane glycoprotein that plays an essential role in the immune response and serves multiple functions in responses against both external and internal offenses. In T-cells, functions primarily as a coreceptor for MHC class II molecule:peptide complex. The antigens presented by class II peptides are derived from extracellular proteins while class I peptides are derived from cytosolic proteins. Interacts simultaneously with the T-cell receptor (TCR) and the MHC class II presented by antigen presenti
   1687..1854    +  CDS            COMP (fragment): COMP_HUMAN - Experimental evidence at protein level: Swiss-Prot protein existence level 1. May play a role in the structural integrity of cartilage via its interaction with other extracellular matrix proteins such as the collagens and fibronectin. Can mediate the interaction of chondrocytes with the cartilage extracellular matrix through interaction with cell surface integrin receptors. Could play a role in the pathogenesis of osteoarthritis. Potent suppressor of apoptosis in both primary chondrocytes and transformed cells. Suppresses apoptosis by blocking the activation of caspase-3 and by in
   1862..2649    +  CDS            bla(M) (fragment): β-lactamase lacking the signal sequence; bla(M); allows cytosolic expression of β-lactamase
   2656..2721    +  CDS            3xFLAG: three tandem FLAG® epitope tags, followed by an enterokinase cleavage site
   2783..2838    +  polyA_signal   β-globin poly(A) signal: rabbit β-globin polyadenylation signal (Gil and Proudfoot, 1987)
   3352..5033    -  rep_origin     oriP (fragment): Epstein-Barr virus oriP replication origin (Yates et al., 2000)
   5160..5264    +  promoter       AmpR promoter: bla
   5265..6125    +  CDS            AmpR: β-lactamase; bla; confers resistance to ampicillin, carbenicillin, and related antibiotics
   6296..6884    +  rep_origin     ori: high-copy-number ColE1/pMB1/pBR322/pUC origin of replication
   7067..7159    +  CDS            lacI (fragment): lac repressor; lacI; The lac repressor binds to the lac operator to inhibit transcription in E. coli. This inhibition can be relieved by adding lactose or isopropyl-β-D-thiogalactopyranoside (IPTG).
   7172..7193    +  protein_bind   CAP binding site: CAP binding activates transcription in the presence of cAMP. E. coli catabolite activator protein
   7208..7238    +  promoter       lac promoter: promoter for the E. coli lac operon
   7246..7262    +  protein_bind   lac operator: The lac repressor binds to the lac operator to inhibit transcription in E. coli. This inhibition can be relieved by adding lactose or isopropyl-β-D-thiogalactopyranoside (IPTG). lac repressor encoded by lacI
   7332..7348    +  promoter       tet promoter (fragment): E. coli promoter for tetracycline efflux protein gene
   7358..7383    -  CDS            bla(M) (fragment): β-lactamase lacking the signal sequence; bla(M); allows cytosolic expression of β-lactamase
   7557..7936    +  enhancer       CMV enhancer: human cytomegalovirus immediate early enhancer
   7938..8137    +  promoter       CMV promoter: human cytomegalovirus (CMV) immediate early promoter
   8205..8243    +  misc_feature   Ad SA (fragment): adenovirus major late transcript splice acceptor (Friedrich and Soriano, 1991)
   8276..153     -  CDS            PTP (fragment) (across the origin): TERM_ADE02 - Experimental evidence at protein level: Swiss-Prot protein existence level 1. Protein covalently bound to the viral DNA that acts as a primer for viral genomic replication by DNA strand displacement. Assembles on the viral origin of replication in an initiation complex with viral polymerase, DBP, host NFIA and host POU2F1/OCT1. During initiation, the polymerase covalently couples the first dCTP with Ser- 580 of pTP. The terminal protein stimulates the template activity over 20 fold compared to protein-free templates. Neo-synthesized viral genomes are linked to two preterminal prot
>Addgene plasmid #111006 | SPECT1-COMP-blac-flag-his | depositor full sequence | sequence record 208765 | SPECT1-COMP-blac-flag-his sequence 8332 bps
CTCGAGAAAGGCGTCTAACCAGTCACAGTCGCAAGGTAGGCTGAGCACCGTGGCGGGCGGCAGCGGGTGG
CGGTCGGGGTTGTTTCTGGCGGAGGTGCTGCTGATGATGTAATTAAAGTAGGCGGTCTTGAGACGGCGGA
TGGTCGAGGTGAGGTGTGGCAGGCTTGAGATCCAGCTGTTGGGGTGAGTACTCCCTCTCAAAAGCGGGCA
TTACTTCTGCGCTAAGATTGTCAGTTTCCAAAAACGAGGAGGATTTGATATTCACCTGGCCCGATCTGGC
CATACACTTGAGTGACAATGACATCCACTTTGCCTTTCTCTCCACAGGTGTCCACTCCCAGGTCCAAGTT
TGCCACCATGGAGTTTCAGACCCAGGTACTCATGTCCCTGCTGCTCTGCATGTCTGGTGCGGCCGCCTAC
AACCTGAACAACGACCTGAGCAAGAACAACAACTTCGCCCTGAACACCTACGTGCGGAAGGACGACGTGG
AAGATGACAGCAAGAACGAGATCGTGGACAACATCCAGAAGATGGTCGACGACTTCAGCGACGACATCGG
CTTCGTGAAAACCAGCATGAGAGAGGTGCTGCTGGACACCGAGGCCAGCCTGGAAGAGGTGTCCGATCAC
GTGGTGCAGAATATCGCCAAGTACAGCCTGACCATCGAGGAAAAGCTGAACCTGTTCGACGGCCTGCTGG
AAGAGTTCATCGAAAACAACAAGGGCCTGATCAGCAACCTGGCCAAGCGGCAGCAGAAGCTGAAGGGCGA
CAAGATCAAGAAAGTGTGCGACCTGATCCTGAAGAAGCTCAAGAAGCTGGAAAACGTCAACAAGCTGATC
AAGTACAAGATCATCCTGAAGTACGGCAACAAGGACAACAAGAAAGAGATGATCCAGACCCTGAAGAACG
AGGAAGGCCTGAGCGACGACTTTAAGAACAATCTGGCCAACTACGAGACAGAGCAGAACAACGATGACAT
CAAAGAGATCGAGCTGGTCAACTTCATCAGCACCAATTACGACAAGTTCGTGGTCAACCTCGAGGACCTC
AACAAAGAGCTGCTGAAGGACCTGAACATGGCCCTGAGCGGCGCGCCGTCGACCTCCATCACGGCCTATA
AGAGTGAGGGGGAGTCAGCGGAGTTCTCCTTCCCACTCAACCTTGGAGAGGAAAGCCTGCAGGGAGAGTT
GAGATGGAAGGCAGAGAAGGCTCCTTCTTCCCAGTCCTGGATCACCTTCTCCCTAAAGAACCAAAAGGTG
TCTGTGCAGAAGTCTACTAGCAACCCCAAGTTCCAGCTGTCCGAAACGCTCCCACTCACCCTTCAGATAC
CCCAGGTCTCCCTTCAGTTTGCTGGTTCTGGCAACCTGACCCTGACTCTGGACAGAGGGATACTGTATCA
GGAAGTGAACCTGGTGGTGATGAAAGTGACTCAGCCCGACAGCAACACTTTGACCTGTGAGGTGATGGGA
CCCACCTCACCCAAGATGAGACTGATCTTGAAGCAGGAGAATCAGGAGGCCAGGGTCTCCAGGCAGGAGA
AAGTGATTCAAGTGCAGGCCCCTGAAGCAGGGGTGTGGCAATGTCTACTGAGTGAAGGTGAAGAGGTCAA
GATGGACTCCAAGATCCAGGTTTTATCCAAAGGGTTGAATTCCGGCGGCGGCTCCGGAGGCGGTACCGGT
GGCGGCGACCTAGCCCCACAGATGCTTCGAGAACTCCAGGAGACTAATGCGGCGCTGCAAGACGTGAGAG
AGCTCTTGCGACAGCAGGTCAAGGAGATCACCTTCCTGAAGAATACGGTGATGGAATGTGACGCCTGCGG
TCTAGACAGAAACCTGCCTCCACTAGCACCTCTGGGCCCACACCCAGAAACGCTGGTGAAAGTAAAAGAT
GCTGAAGATCAGTTGGGTGCACGAGTGGGTTACATCGAACTGGATCTCAACAGCGGTAAGATCCTTGAGA
GTTTTCGCCCCGAAGAACGTTTTCCAATGATGAGCACTTTTAAAGTTCTGCTATGTGGCGCGGTATTATC
CCGTATTGACGCCGGGCAAGAGCAACTCGGTCGCCGCATACACTATTCTCAGAATGACTTGGTTGAGTAC
TCACCAGTCACAGAAAAGCATCTTACGGATGGCATGACAGTAAGAGAATTATGCAGTGCTGCCATAACCA
TGAGTGATAACACTGCGGCCAACTTACTTCTGACAACGATCGGAGGACCGAAGGAGCTAACCGCTTTTTT
GCACAACATGGGGGATCATGTAACTCGCCTTGATCGTTGGGAACCGGAGCTGAATGAAGCCATACCAAAC
GACGAGCGTGACACCACGATGCCTGTAGCAATGGCAACAACGTTGCGCAAACTATTAACTGGCGAACTAC
TTACTCTAGCTTCCCGGCAACAATTAATAGACTGGATGGAGGCGGATAAAGTTGCAGGACCACTTCTGCG
CTCGGCCCTTCCGGCTGGCTGGTTTATTGCTGATAAATCTGGAGCCGGTGAGCGTGGGTCTCGCGGTATC
ATTGCAGCACTGGGGCCAGATGGTAAGCCCTCCCGTATCGTAGTTATCTACACGACGGGGAGTCAGGCAA
CTATGGATGAACGAAATAGACAGATCGCTGAGATAGGTGCCTCACTGATTAAGCATTGGGGCCCTGACTA
CAAAGACCATGACGGTGATTATAAAGATCATGACATCGATTACAAGGATGACGATGACAAGGGCCCTCAC
CACCACCATCACCACTAATTAATTAAGGATCCCCCGACCTCGACCTCTGGCTAATAAAGGAAATTTATTT
TCATTGCAATAGTGTGTTGGAATTTTTTGTGTCTCTCACTCGGAAGGACATATGGGAGGGCAAATCATTT
GGTCGAGATCCCTCGGAGATCTCTAGCTAGAGGATCGATCCCCGCCCCGGACGAACTAAACCTGACTACG
ACATCTCTGCCCCTTCTTCGCGGGGCAGTGCATGTAATCCCTTCAGTTGGTTGGTACAACTTGCCAACTG
GGCCCTGTTCCACATGTGACACGGGGGGGGACCAAACACAAAGGGGTTCTCTGACTGTAGTTGACATCCT
TATAAATGGATGTGCACATTTGCCAACACTGAGTGGCTTTCATCCTGGAGCAGACTTTGCAGTCTGTGGA
CTGCAACACAACATTGCCTTTATGTGTAACTCTTGGCTGAAGCTCTTACACCAATGCTGGGGGACATGTA
CCTCCCAGGGGCCCAGGAAGACTACGGGAGGCTACACCAACGTCAATCAGAGGGGCCTGTGTAGCTACCG
ATAAGCGGACCCTCAAGAGGGCATTAGCAATAGTGTTTATAAGGCCCCCTTGTTAACCCTAAACGGGTAG
CATATGCTTCCCGGGTAGTAGTATATACTATCCAGACTAACCCTAATTCAATAGCATATGTTACCCAACG
GGAAGCATATGCTATCGAATTAGGGTTAGTAAAAGGGTCCTAAGGAACAGCGATATCTCCCACCCCATGA
GCTGTCACGGTTTTATTTACATGGGGTCAGGATTCCACGAGGGTAGTGAACCATTTTAGTCACAAGGGCA
GTGGCTGAAGATCAAGGAGCGGGCAGTGAACTCTCCTGAATCTTCGCCTGCTTCTTCATTCTCCTTCGTT
TAGCTAATAGAATAACTGCTGAGTTGTGAACAGTAAGGTGTATGTGAGGTGCTCGAAAACAAGGTTTCAG
GTGACGCCCCCAGAATAAAATTTGGACGGGGGGTTCAGTGGTGGCATTGTGCTATGACACCAATATAACC
CTCACAAACCCCTTGGGCAATAAATACTAGTGTAGGAATGAAACATTCTGAATATCTTTAACAATAGAAA
TCCATGGGGTGGGGACAAGCCGTAAAGACTGGATGTCCATCTCACACGAATTTATGGCTATGGGCAACAC
ATAATCCTAGTGCAATATGATACTGGGGTTATTAAGATGTGTCCCAGGCAGGGACCAAGACAGGTGAACC
ATGTTGTTACACTCTATTTGTAACAAGGGGAAAGAGAGTGGACGCCGACAGCAGCGGACTCCACTGGTTG
TCTCTAACACCCCCGAAAATTAAACGGGGCTCCACGCCAATGGGGCCCATAAACAAAGACAAGTGGCCAC
TCTTTTTTTTGAAATTGTGGAGTGGGGGCACGCGTCAGCCCCCACACGCCGCCCTGCGGTTTTGGACTGT
AAAATAAGGGTGTAATAACTTGGCTGATTGTAACCCCGCTAACCACTGCGGTCAAACCACTTGCCCACAA
AACCACTAATGGCACCCCGGGGAATACCTGCATAAGTAGGTGGGCGGGCCAAGATAGGGGCGCGATTGCT
GCGATCTGGAGGACAAATTACACACACTTGCGCCTGAGCGCCAAGCACAGGGTTGTTGGTCCTCATATTC
ACGAGGTCGCTGAGAGCACGGTGGGCTAATGTTGCCATGGGTAGCATATACTACCCAAATATCTGGATAG
CATATGCTATCCTAATCTATATCTGGGTAGCATAGGCTATCCTAATCTATATCTGGGTAGCATATGCTAT
CCTAATCTATATCTGGGTAGTATATGCTATCCTAATTTATATCTGGGTAGCATAGGCTATCCTAATCTAT
ATCTGGGTAGCATATGCTATCCTAATCTATATCTGGGTAGTATATGCTATCCTAATCTGTATCCGGGTAG
CATATGCTATCCTAATAGAGATTAGGGTAGTATATGCTATCCTAATTTATATCTGGGTAGCATATACTAC
CCAAATATCTGGATAGCATATGCTATCCTAATCTATATCTGGGTAGCATATGCTATCCTAATCTATATCT
GGGTAGCATAGGCTATCCTAATCTATATCTGGGTAGCATATGCTATCCTAATCTATATCTGGGTAGTATA
TGCTATCCTAATTTATATCTGGGTAGCATAGGCTATCCTAATCTATATCTGGGTAGCATATGCTATCCTA
ATCTATATCTGGGTAGTATATGCTATCCTAATCTGTATCCGGGTAGCATATGCTATCCTCATGATAAGCT
GTCAAACATGAGAATTTTCTTGAAGACGAAAGGGCCTCGTGATACGCCTATTTTTATAGGTTAATGTCAT
GATAATAATGGTTTCTTAGACGTCAGGTGGCACTTTTCGGGGAAATGTGCGCGGAACCCCTATTTGTTTA
TTTTTCTAAATACATTCAAATATGTATCCGCTCATGAGACAATAACCCTGATAAATGCTTCAATAATATT
GAAAAAGGAAGAGTATGAGTATTCAACATTTCCGTGTCGCCCTTATTCCCTTTTTTGCGGCATTTTGCCT
TCCTGTTTTTGCTCACCCAGAAACGCTGGTGAAAGTAAAAGATGCTGAAGATCAGTTGGGTGCACGAGTG
GGTTACATCGAACTGGATCTCAACAGCGGTAAGATCCTTGAGAGTTTTCGCCCCGAAGAACGTTTTCCAA
TGATGAGCACTTTTAAAGTTCTGCTATGTGGCGCGGTATTATCCCGTGTTGACGCCGGGCAAGAGCAACT
CGGTCGCCGCATACACTATTCTCAGAATGACTTGGTTGAGTACTCACCAGTCACAGAAAAGCATCTTACG
GATGGCATGACAGTAAGAGAATTATGCAGTGCTGCCATAACCATGAGTGATAACACTGCGGCCAACTTAC
TTCTGACAACGATCGGAGGACCGAAGGAGCTAACCGCTTTTTTGCACAACATGGGGGATCATGTAACTCG
CCTTGATCGTTGGGAACCGGAGCTGAATGAAGCCATACCAAACGACGAGCGTGACACCACGATGCCTGCA
GCAATGGCAACAACGTTGCGCAAACTATTAACTGGCGAACTACTTACTCTAGCTTCCCGGCAACAATTAA
TAGACTGGATGGAGGCGGATAAAGTTGCAGGACCACTTCTGCGCTCGGCCCTTCCGGCTGGCTGGTTTAT
TGCTGATAAATCTGGAGCCGGTGAGCGTGGGTCTCGCGGTATCATTGCAGCACTGGGGCCAGATGGTAAG
CCCTCCCGTATCGTAGTTATCTACACGACGGGGAGTCAGGCAACTATGGATGAACGAAATAGACAGATCG
CTGAGATAGGTGCCTCACTGATTAAGCATTGGTAACTGTCAGACCAAGTTTACTCATATATACTTTAGAT
TGATTTAAAACTTCATTTTTAATTTAAAAGGATCTAGGTGAAGATCCTTTTTGATAATCTCATGACCAAA
ATCCCTTAACGTGAGTTTTCGTTCCACTGAGCGTCAGACCCCGTAGAAAAGATCAAAGGATCTTCTTGAG
ATCCTTTTTTTCTGCGCGTAATCTGCTGCTTGCAAACAAAAAAACCACCGCTACCAGCGGTGGTTTGTTT
GCCGGATCAAGAGCTACCAACTCTTTTTCCGAAGGTAACTGGCTTCAGCAGAGCGCAGATACCAAATACT
GTTCTTCTAGTGTAGCCGTAGTTAGGCCACCACTTCAAGAACTCTGTAGCACCGCCTACATACCTCGCTC
TGCTAATCCTGTTACCAGTGGCTGCTGCCAGTGGCGATAAGTCGTGTCTTACCGGGTTGGACTCAAGACG
ATAGTTACCGGATAAGGCGCAGCGGTCGGGCTGAACGGGGGGTTCGTGCACACAGCCCAGCTTGGAGCGA
ACGACCTACACCGAACTGAGATACCTACAGCGTGAGCTATGAGAAAGCGCCACGCTTCCCGAAGGGAGAA
AGGCGGACAGGTATCCGGTAAGCGGCAGGGTCGGAACAGGAGAGCGCACGAGGGAGCTTCCAGGGGGAAA
CGCCTGGTATCTTTATAGTCCTGTCGGGTTTCGCCACCTCTGACTTGAGCGTCGATTTTTGTGATGCTCG
TCAGGGGGGCGGAGCCTATGGAAAAACGCCAGCAACGCGGCCTTTTTACGGTTCCTGGCCTTTTGCTGGC
CTTTTGCTCACATGTTCTTTCCTGCGTTATCCCCTGATTCTGTGGATAACCGTATTACCGCCTTTGAGTG
AGCTGATACCGCTCGCCGCAGCCGAACGACCGAGCGCAGCGAGTCAGTGAGCGAGGAAGCGGAAGAGCGC
CCAATACGCAAACCGCCTCTCCCCGCGCGTTGGCCGATTCATTAATGCAGCTGGCACGACAGGTTTCCCG
ACTGGAAAGCGGGCAGTGAGCGCAACGCAATTAATGTGAGTTAGCTCACTCATTAGGCACCCCAGGCTTT
ACACTTTATGCTTCCGGCTCGTATGTTGTGTGGAATTGTGAGCGGATAACAATTTCACACAGGAAACAGC
TATGACCATGATTACGCCAAGCTCTAGCTAGAGGTCGACCAATTCTCATGTTTGACAGCTTATCATCGCA
GATCCGGGCAACGTTGTTGCCATTGCTGCAGGCGCAGAACTGGTAGGTATGGAAGATCTATACATTGAAT
CAATATTGGCAATTAGCCATATTAGTCATTGGTTATATAGCATAAATCAATATTGGCTATTGGCCATTGC
ATACGTTGTATCTATATCATAATATGTACATTTATATTGGCTCATGTCCAATATGACCGCCATGTTGACA
TTGATTATTGACTAGTTATTAATAGTAATCAATTACGGGGTCATTAGTTCATAGCCCATATATGGAGTTC
CGCGTTACATAACTTACGGTAAATGGCCCGCCTGGCTGACCGCCCAACGACCCCCGCCCATTGACGTCAA
TAATGACGTATGTTCCCATAGTAACGCCAATAGGGACTTTCCATTGACGTCAATGGGTGGAGTATTTACG
GTAAACTGCCCACTTGGCAGTACATCAAGTGTATCATATGCCAAGTCCGCCCCCTATTGACGTCAATGAC
GGTAAATGGCCCGCCTGGCATTATGCCCAGTACATGACCTTACGGGACTTTCCTACTTGGCAGTACATCT
ACGTATTAGTCATCGCTATTACCATGGTGATGCGGTTTTGGCAGTACACCAATGGGCGTGGATAGCGGTT
TGACTCACGGGGATTTCCAAGTCTCCACCCCATTGACGTCAATGGGAGTTTGTTTTGGCACCAAAATCAA
CGGGACTTTCCAAAATGTCGTAATAACCCCGCCCCGTTGACGCAAATGGGCGGTAGGCGTGTACGGTGGG
AGGTCTATATAAGCAGAGCTCGTTTAGTGAACCGTCAGATCCTCACTCTCTTCCGCATCGCTGTCTGCGA
GGGCCAGCTGTTGGGCTCGCGGTTGAGGACAAACTCTTCGCGGTCTTTCCAGTACTCTTGGATCGGAAAC
CCGTCGGCCTCCGAACGGTACTCCGCCACCGAGGGACCTGAGCGAGTCCGCATCGACCGGATCGGAAAAC
CT
