Features (pLannotate 1.2.2; 21 found; start..end, strand, type, name):
    184..273     +  intron         chimeric intron (fragment): chimera between introns from adenovirus and immunoglobulin heavy chain genes
    292..338     +  CDS            IgH signal sequence (fragment): signal sequence from the mouse immunoglobulin heavy chain variable region
   1069..1650    +  CDS            Cd4 (fragment): CD4_RAT - Experimental evidence at protein level: Swiss-Prot protein existence level 1. Integral membrane glycoprotein that plays an essential role in the immune response and serves multiple functions in responses against both external and internal offenses. In T-cells, functions primarily as a coreceptor for MHC class II molecule:peptide complex. The antigens presented by class II peptides are derived from extracellular proteins while class I peptides are derived from cytosolic proteins. Interacts simultaneously with the T-cell receptor (TCR) and the MHC class II presented by antigen presenti
   1687..1854    +  CDS            COMP (fragment): COMP_HUMAN - Experimental evidence at protein level: Swiss-Prot protein existence level 1. May play a role in the structural integrity of cartilage via its interaction with other extracellular matrix proteins such as the collagens and fibronectin. Can mediate the interaction of chondrocytes with the cartilage extracellular matrix through interaction with cell surface integrin receptors. Could play a role in the pathogenesis of osteoarthritis. Potent suppressor of apoptosis in both primary chondrocytes and transformed cells. Suppresses apoptosis by blocking the activation of caspase-3 and by in
   1862..2649    +  CDS            bla(M) (fragment): β-lactamase lacking the signal sequence; bla(M); allows cytosolic expression of β-lactamase
   2656..2721    +  CDS            3xFLAG: three tandem FLAG® epitope tags, followed by an enterokinase cleavage site
   2781..2836    +  polyA_signal   β-globin poly(A) signal: rabbit β-globin polyadenylation signal (Gil and Proudfoot, 1987)
   3350..5031    -  rep_origin     oriP (fragment): Epstein-Barr virus oriP replication origin (Yates et al., 2000)
   5158..5262    +  promoter       AmpR promoter: bla
   5263..6123    +  CDS            AmpR: β-lactamase; bla; confers resistance to ampicillin, carbenicillin, and related antibiotics
   6294..6882    +  rep_origin     ori: high-copy-number ColE1/pMB1/pBR322/pUC origin of replication
   7065..7157    +  CDS            lacI (fragment): lac repressor; lacI; The lac repressor binds to the lac operator to inhibit transcription in E. coli. This inhibition can be relieved by adding lactose or isopropyl-β-D-thiogalactopyranoside (IPTG).
   7170..7191    +  protein_bind   CAP binding site: CAP binding activates transcription in the presence of cAMP. E. coli catabolite activator protein
   7206..7236    +  promoter       lac promoter: promoter for the E. coli lac operon
   7244..7260    +  protein_bind   lac operator: The lac repressor binds to the lac operator to inhibit transcription in E. coli. This inhibition can be relieved by adding lactose or isopropyl-β-D-thiogalactopyranoside (IPTG). lac repressor encoded by lacI
   7330..7346    +  promoter       tet promoter (fragment): E. coli promoter for tetracycline efflux protein gene
   7356..7381    -  CDS            bla(M) (fragment): β-lactamase lacking the signal sequence; bla(M); allows cytosolic expression of β-lactamase
   7555..7934    +  enhancer       CMV enhancer: human cytomegalovirus immediate early enhancer
   7936..8135    +  promoter       CMV promoter: human cytomegalovirus (CMV) immediate early promoter
   8203..8241    +  misc_feature   Ad SA (fragment): adenovirus major late transcript splice acceptor (Friedrich and Soriano, 1991)
   8274..153     -  CDS            PTP (fragment) (across the origin): TERM_ADE02 - Experimental evidence at protein level: Swiss-Prot protein existence level 1. Protein covalently bound to the viral DNA that acts as a primer for viral genomic replication by DNA strand displacement. Assembles on the viral origin of replication in an initiation complex with viral polymerase, DBP, host NFIA and host POU2F1/OCT1. During initiation, the polymerase covalently couples the first dCTP with Ser- 580 of pTP. The terminal protein stimulates the template activity over 20 fold compared to protein-free templates. Neo-synthesized viral genomes are linked to two preterminal prot
>Addgene plasmid #111006 | SPECT1-COMP-blac-flag-his | addgene full sequence | sequence record 224559 | Addgene NGS Result
CTCGAGAAAGGCGTCTAACCAGTCACAGTCGCAAGGTAGGCTGAGCACCGTGGCGGGCGGCAGCGGGTGG
CGGTCGGGGTTGTTTCTGGCGGAGGTGCTGCTGATGATGTAATTAAAGTAGGCGGTCTTGAGACGGCGGA
TGGTCGAGGTGAGGTGTGGCAGGCTTGAGATCCAGCTGTTGGGGTGAGTACTCCCTCTCAAAAGCGGGCA
TTACTTCTGCGCTAAGATTGTCAGTTTCCAAAAACGAGGAGGATTTGATATTCACCTGGCCCGATCTGGC
CATACACTTGAGTGACAATGACATCCACTTTGCCTTTCTCTCCACAGGTGTCCACTCCCAGGTCCAAGTT
TGCCACCATGGAGTTTCAGACCCAGGTACTCATGTCCCTGCTGCTCTGCATGTCTGGTGCGGCCGCCTAC
AACCTGAACAACGACCTGAGCAAGAACAACAACTTCGCCCTGAACACCTACGTGCGGAAGGACGACGTGG
AAGATGACAGCAAGAACGAGATCGTGGACAACATCCAGAAGATGGTCGACGACTTCAGCGACGACATCGG
CTTCGTGAAAACCAGCATGAGAGAGGTGCTGCTGGACACCGAGGCCAGCCTGGAAGAGGTGTCCGATCAC
GTGGTGCAGAATATCGCCAAGTACAGCCTGACCATCGAGGAAAAGCTGAACCTGTTCGACGGCCTGCTGG
AAGAGTTCATCGAAAACAACAAGGGCCTGATCAGCAACCTGGCCAAGCGGCAGCAGAAGCTGAAGGGCGA
CAAGATCAAGAAAGTGTGCGACCTGATCCTGAAGAAGCTCAAGAAGCTGGAAAACGTCAACAAGCTGATC
AAGTACAAGATCATCCTGAAGTACGGCAACAAGGACAACAAGAAAGAGATGATCCAGACCCTGAAGAACG
AGGAAGGCCTGAGCGACGACTTTAAGAACAATCTGGCCAACTACGAGACAGAGCAGAACAACGATGACAT
CAAAGAGATCGAGCTGGTCAACTTCATCAGCACCAATTACGACAAGTTCGTGGTCAACCTCGAGGACCTC
AACAAAGAGCTGCTGAAGGACCTGAACATGGCCCTGAGCGGCGCGCCGTCGACCTCCATCACGGCCTATA
AGAGTGAGGGGGAGTCAGCGGAGTTCTCCTTCCCACTCAACCTTGGAGAGGAAAGCCTGCAGGGAGAGTT
GAGATGGAAGGCAGAGAAGGCTCCTTCTTCCCAGTCCTGGATCACCTTCTCCCTAAAGAACCAAAAGGTG
TCTGTGCAGAAGTCTACTAGCAACCCCAAGTTCCAGCTGTCCGAAACGCTCCCACTCACCCTTCAGATAC
CCCAGGTCTCCCTTCAGTTTGCTGGTTCTGGCAACCTGACCCTGACTCTGGACAGAGGGATACTGTATCA
GGAAGTGAACCTGGTGGTGATGAAAGTGACTCAGCCCGACAGCAACACTTTGACCTGTGAGGTGATGGGA
CCCACCTCACCCAAGATGAGACTGATCTTGAAGCAGGAGAATCAGGAGGCCAGGGTCTCCAGGCAGGAGA
AAGTGATTCAAGTGCAGGCCCCTGAAGCAGGGGTGTGGCAATGTCTACTGAGTGAAGGTGAAGAGGTCAA
GATGGACTCCAAGATCCAGGTTTTATCCAAAGGGTTGAATTCCGGCGGCGGCTCCGGAGGCGGTACCGGT
GGCGGCGACCTAGCCCCACAGATGCTTCGAGAACTCCAGGAGACTAATGCGGCGCTGCAAGACGTGAGAG
AGCTCTTGCGACAGCAGGTCAAGGAGATCACCTTCCTGAAGAATACGGTGATGGAATGTGACGCCTGCGG
TCTAGACAGAAACCTGCCTCCACTAGCACCTCTGGGCCCACACCCAGAAACGCTGGTGAAAGTAAAAGAT
GCTGAAGATCAGTTGGGTGCACGAGTGGGTTACATCGAACTGGATCTCAACAGCGGTAAGATCCTTGAGA
GTTTTCGCCCCGAAGAACGTTTTCCAATGATGAGCACTTTTAAAGTTCTGCTATGTGGCGCGGTATTATC
CCGTATTGACGCCGGGCAAGAGCAACTCGGTCGCCGCATACACTATTCTCAGAATGACTTGGTTGAGTAC
TCACCAGTCACAGAAAAGCATCTTACGGATGGCATGACAGTAAGAGAATTATGCAGTGCTGCCATAACCA
TGAGTGATAACACTGCGGCCAACTTACTTCTGACAACGATCGGAGGACCGAAGGAGCTAACCGCTTTTTT
GCACAACATGGGGGATCATGTAACTCGCCTTGATCGTTGGGAACCGGAGCTGAATGAAGCCATACCAAAC
GACGAGCGTGACACCACGATGCCTGTAGCAATGGCAACAACGTTGCGCAAACTATTAACTGGCGAACTAC
TTACTCTAGCTTCCCGGCAACAATTAATAGACTGGATGGAGGCGGATAAAGTTGCAGGACCACTTCTGCG
CTCGGCCCTTCCGGCTGGCTGGTTTATTGCTGATAAATCTGGAGCCGGTGAGCGTGGGTCTCGCGGTATC
ATTGCAGCACTGGGGCCAGATGGTAAGCCCTCCCGTATCGTAGTTATCTACACGACGGGGAGTCAGGCAA
CTATGGATGAACGAAATAGACAGATCGCTGAGATAGGTGCCTCACTGATTAAGCATTGGGGCCCTGACTA
CAAAGACCATGACGGTGATTATAAAGATCATGACATCGATTACAAGGATGACGATGACAAGGGCCCTCAC
CACCACCATCACCACTAATAATAAGGATCCCCCGACCTCGACCTCTGGCTAATAAAGGAAATTTATTTTC
ATTGCAATAGTGTGTTGGAATTTTTTGTGTCTCTCACTCGGAAGGACATATGGGAGGGCAAATCATTTGG
TCGAGATCCCTCGGAGATCTCTAGCTAGAGGATCGATCCCCGCCCCGGACGAACTAAACCTGACTACGAC
ATCTCTGCCCCTTCTTCGCGGGGCAGTGCATGTAATCCCTTCAGTTGGTTGGTACAACTTGCCAACTGGG
CCCTGTTCCACATGTGACACGGGGGGGGACCAAACACAAAGGGGTTCTCTGACTGTAGTTGACATCCTTA
TAAATGGATGTGCACATTTGCCAACACTGAGTGGCTTTCATCCTGGAGCAGACTTTGCAGTCTGTGGACT
GCAACACAACATTGCCTTTATGTGTAACTCTTGGCTGAAGCTCTTACACCAATGCTGGGGGACATGTACC
TCCCAGGGGCCCAGGAAGACTACGGGAGGCTACACCAACGTCAATCAGAGGGGCCTGTGTAGCTACCGAT
AAGCGGACCCTCAAGAGGGCATTAGCAATAGTGTTTATAAGGCCCCCTTGTTAACCCTAAACGGGTAGCA
TATGCTTCCCGGGTAGTAGTATATACTATCCAGACTAACCCTAATTCAATAGCATATGTTACCCAACGGG
AAGCATATGCTATCGAATTAGGGTTAGTAAAAGGGTCCTAAGGAACAGCGATATCTCCCACCCCATGAGC
TGTCACGGTTTTATTTACATGGGGTCAGGATTCCACGAGGGTAGTGAACCATTTTAGTCACAAGGGCAGT
GGCTGAAGATCAAGGAGCGGGCAGTGAACTCTCCTGAATCTTCGCCTGCTTCTTCATTCTCCTTCGTTTA
GCTAATAGAATAACTGCTGAGTTGTGAACAGTAAGGTGTATGTGAGGTGCTCGAAAACAAGGTTTCAGGT
GACGCCCCCAGAATAAAATTTGGACGGGGGGTTCAGTGGTGGCATTGTGCTATGACACCAATATAACCCT
CACAAACCCCTTGGGCAATAAATACTAGTGTAGGAATGAAACATTCTGAATATCTTTAACAATAGAAATC
CATGGGGTGGGGACAAGCCGTAAAGACTGGATGTCCATCTCACACGAATTTATGGCTATGGGCAACACAT
AATCCTAGTGCAATATGATACTGGGGTTATTAAGATGTGTCCCAGGCAGGGACCAAGACAGGTGAACCAT
GTTGTTACACTCTATTTGTAACAAGGGGAAAGAGAGTGGACGCCGACAGCAGCGGACTCCACTGGTTGTC
TCTAACACCCCCGAAAATTAAACGGGGCTCCACGCCAATGGGGCCCATAAACAAAGACAAGTGGCCACTC
TTTTTTTTGAAATTGTGGAGTGGGGGCACGCGTCAGCCCCCACACGCCGCCCTGCGGTTTTGGACTGTAA
AATAAGGGTGTAATAACTTGGCTGATTGTAACCCCGCTAACCACTGCGGTCAAACCACTTGCCCACAAAA
CCACTAATGGCACCCCGGGGAATACCTGCATAAGTAGGTGGGCGGGCCAAGATAGGGGCGCGATTGCTGC
GATCTGGAGGACAAATTACACACACTTGCGCCTGAGCGCCAAGCACAGGGTTGTTGGTCCTCATATTCAC
GAGGTCGCTGAGAGCACGGTGGGCTAATGTTGCCATGGGTAGCATATACTACCCAAATATCTGGATAGCA
TATGCTATCCTAATCTATATCTGGGTAGCATAGGCTATCCTAATCTATATCTGGGTAGCATATGCTATCC
TAATCTATATCTGGGTAGTATATGCTATCCTAATTTATATCTGGGTAGCATAGGCTATCCTAATCTATAT
CTGGGTAGCATATGCTATCCTAATCTATATCTGGGTAGTATATGCTATCCTAATCTGTATCCGGGTAGCA
TATGCTATCCTAATAGAGATTAGGGTAGTATATGCTATCCTAATTTATATCTGGGTAGCATATACTACCC
AAATATCTGGATAGCATATGCTATCCTAATCTATATCTGGGTAGCATATGCTATCCTAATCTATATCTGG
GTAGCATAGGCTATCCTAATCTATATCTGGGTAGCATATGCTATCCTAATCTATATCTGGGTAGTATATG
CTATCCTAATTTATATCTGGGTAGCATAGGCTATCCTAATCTATATCTGGGTAGCATATGCTATCCTAAT
CTATATCTGGGTAGTATATGCTATCCTAATCTGTATCCGGGTAGCATATGCTATCCTCATGATAAGCTGT
CAAACATGAGAATTTTCTTGAAGACGAAAGGGCCTCGTGATACGCCTATTTTTATAGGTTAATGTCATGA
TAATAATGGTTTCTTAGACGTCAGGTGGCACTTTTCGGGGAAATGTGCGCGGAACCCCTATTTGTTTATT
TTTCTAAATACATTCAAATATGTATCCGCTCATGAGACAATAACCCTGATAAATGCTTCAATAATATTGA
AAAAGGAAGAGTATGAGTATTCAACATTTCCGTGTCGCCCTTATTCCCTTTTTTGCGGCATTTTGCCTTC
CTGTTTTTGCTCACCCAGAAACGCTGGTGAAAGTAAAAGATGCTGAAGATCAGTTGGGTGCACGAGTGGG
TTACATCGAACTGGATCTCAACAGCGGTAAGATCCTTGAGAGTTTTCGCCCCGAAGAACGTTTTCCAATG
ATGAGCACTTTTAAAGTTCTGCTATGTGGCGCGGTATTATCCCGTGTTGACGCCGGGCAAGAGCAACTCG
GTCGCCGCATACACTATTCTCAGAATGACTTGGTTGAGTACTCACCAGTCACAGAAAAGCATCTTACGGA
TGGCATGACAGTAAGAGAATTATGCAGTGCTGCCATAACCATGAGTGATAACACTGCGGCCAACTTACTT
CTGACAACGATCGGAGGACCGAAGGAGCTAACCGCTTTTTTGCACAACATGGGGGATCATGTAACTCGCC
TTGATCGTTGGGAACCGGAGCTGAATGAAGCCATACCAAACGACGAGCGTGACACCACGATGCCTGCAGC
AATGGCAACAACGTTGCGCAAACTATTAACTGGCGAACTACTTACTCTAGCTTCCCGGCAACAATTAATA
GACTGGATGGAGGCGGATAAAGTTGCAGGACCACTTCTGCGCTCGGCCCTTCCGGCTGGCTGGTTTATTG
CTGATAAATCTGGAGCCGGTGAGCGTGGGTCTCGCGGTATCATTGCAGCACTGGGGCCAGATGGTAAGCC
CTCCCGTATCGTAGTTATCTACACGACGGGGAGTCAGGCAACTATGGATGAACGAAATAGACAGATCGCT
GAGATAGGTGCCTCACTGATTAAGCATTGGTAACTGTCAGACCAAGTTTACTCATATATACTTTAGATTG
ATTTAAAACTTCATTTTTAATTTAAAAGGATCTAGGTGAAGATCCTTTTTGATAATCTCATGACCAAAAT
CCCTTAACGTGAGTTTTCGTTCCACTGAGCGTCAGACCCCGTAGAAAAGATCAAAGGATCTTCTTGAGAT
CCTTTTTTTCTGCGCGTAATCTGCTGCTTGCAAACAAAAAAACCACCGCTACCAGCGGTGGTTTGTTTGC
CGGATCAAGAGCTACCAACTCTTTTTCCGAAGGTAACTGGCTTCAGCAGAGCGCAGATACCAAATACTGT
TCTTCTAGTGTAGCCGTAGTTAGGCCACCACTTCAAGAACTCTGTAGCACCGCCTACATACCTCGCTCTG
CTAATCCTGTTACCAGTGGCTGCTGCCAGTGGCGATAAGTCGTGTCTTACCGGGTTGGACTCAAGACGAT
AGTTACCGGATAAGGCGCAGCGGTCGGGCTGAACGGGGGGTTCGTGCACACAGCCCAGCTTGGAGCGAAC
GACCTACACCGAACTGAGATACCTACAGCGTGAGCTATGAGAAAGCGCCACGCTTCCCGAAGGGAGAAAG
GCGGACAGGTATCCGGTAAGCGGCAGGGTCGGAACAGGAGAGCGCACGAGGGAGCTTCCAGGGGGAAACG
CCTGGTATCTTTATAGTCCTGTCGGGTTTCGCCACCTCTGACTTGAGCGTCGATTTTTGTGATGCTCGTC
AGGGGGGCGGAGCCTATGGAAAAACGCCAGCAACGCGGCCTTTTTACGGTTCCTGGCCTTTTGCTGGCCT
TTTGCTCACATGTTCTTTCCTGCGTTATCCCCTGATTCTGTGGATAACCGTATTACCGCCTTTGAGTGAG
CTGATACCGCTCGCCGCAGCCGAACGACCGAGCGCAGCGAGTCAGTGAGCGAGGAAGCGGAAGAGCGCCC
AATACGCAAACCGCCTCTCCCCGCGCGTTGGCCGATTCATTAATGCAGCTGGCACGACAGGTTTCCCGAC
TGGAAAGCGGGCAGTGAGCGCAACGCAATTAATGTGAGTTAGCTCACTCATTAGGCACCCCAGGCTTTAC
ACTTTATGCTTCCGGCTCGTATGTTGTGTGGAATTGTGAGCGGATAACAATTTCACACAGGAAACAGCTA
TGACCATGATTACGCCAAGCTCTAGCTAGAGGTCGACCAATTCTCATGTTTGACAGCTTATCATCGCAGA
TCCGGGCAACGTTGTTGCCATTGCTGCAGGCGCAGAACTGGTAGGTATGGAAGATCTATACATTGAATCA
ATATTGGCAATTAGCCATATTAGTCATTGGTTATATAGCATAAATCAATATTGGCTATTGGCCATTGCAT
ACGTTGTATCTATATCATAATATGTACATTTATATTGGCTCATGTCCAATATGACCGCCATGTTGACATT
GATTATTGACTAGTTATTAATAGTAATCAATTACGGGGTCATTAGTTCATAGCCCATATATGGAGTTCCG
CGTTACATAACTTACGGTAAATGGCCCGCCTGGCTGACCGCCCAACGACCCCCGCCCATTGACGTCAATA
ATGACGTATGTTCCCATAGTAACGCCAATAGGGACTTTCCATTGACGTCAATGGGTGGAGTATTTACGGT
AAACTGCCCACTTGGCAGTACATCAAGTGTATCATATGCCAAGTCCGCCCCCTATTGACGTCAATGACGG
TAAATGGCCCGCCTGGCATTATGCCCAGTACATGACCTTACGGGACTTTCCTACTTGGCAGTACATCTAC
GTATTAGTCATCGCTATTACCATGGTGATGCGGTTTTGGCAGTACACCAATGGGCGTGGATAGCGGTTTG
ACTCACGGGGATTTCCAAGTCTCCACCCCATTGACGTCAATGGGAGTTTGTTTTGGCACCAAAATCAACG
GGACTTTCCAAAATGTCGTAATAACCCCGCCCCGTTGACGCAAATGGGCGGTAGGCGTGTACGGTGGGAG
GTCTATATAAGCAGAGCTCGTTTAGTGAACCGTCAGATCCTCACTCTCTTCCGCATCGCTGTCTGCGAGG
GCCAGCTGTTGGGCTCGCGGTTGAGGACAAACTCTTCGCGGTCTTTCCAGTACTCTTGGATCGGAAACCC
GTCGGCCTCCGAACGGTACTCCGCCACCGAGGGACCTGAGCGAGTCCGCATCGACCGGATCGGAAAACCT
